>Addgene plasmid #39619 | KHBD00518 | depositor partial sequence | sequence record 50059 | KHBD00518 sequence 1281 bps
ATGTTCGACGAGCCCATATCCAGCTTCGTTTTTACCGACGAAGAGACCACGCAGACATTCCACCACCAGT
GGTTTTCCCAGGGCCAGTTACACGAATGTGCCACCTGCTACAGCTCCATCGACGCAGATGAGCCGCCCTC
CCAGCATTGGCTGCGGGGAGGAGAAGCATCACAGGGCTTGCATCTTACCAAGCAACAGCAGGCCGTTATG
GATATTATCGAGGCCCGCCAGATCGAGACTTTCTTCTTCTGCGACGAGAGTTCCAAGGACAAGCTGGAAC
ACTTCATGGGCGAGACCTGTGCGAGGGGAATCCCCGAGCTTCTCCGCTGGATGTTCCAGAACAACACCGT
GGCCGTGGAGTTCAATTTGGCCTGCTACGTGAACGCCATGGACCAGGTGTTGATCTTTCAGAGCGGCTCG
CTGAGGGTGGACCACCACTACGACGTAGACGAATCCGTGGGCGTGGTCTACGAGATGCTTATGCAGAGGA
TCGAAAACTACCTCAACTGCAGCAGCGAGTACGGCATGGCAGAGTGCAGCATCACCAGATTGAAAGTACA
GGTGAAGAGGATTAGGGTGGAGGCGGACGGTCAGTCAGCGGACTCGTCCGTCTTCGCCCTACCCCTGCAG
CTTCAGGAGGAGGAGGGCCTGACCGCCACTACCGGCTGCTCCACCAGCGAGGCAGAGCTTGCCAGTCTGC
GCTCCGCCTACCTGAAGCACTTCCGCGAGTGCAACGGCTACTTCCCGCCCAACATGCGCGTCAATCTCTA
CGGACTGCAGCAGTGCAAGACCACCAAGGAGCTGTATGTGGTGCCCTATCATATCAGCGAAACCCTCCAG
CAGCTGCCCAACAAGAACTTCCTCATCCTGAACAATATCATGGGCCAATTCCAGCGGCTCCACGAGCTCT
CCACCCCCGTCAATTCCATCGAAAGGGATCAGACCAGCTCGCCGCTAAAGGACCTCCACTGCCGGAGGTG
TCGCACCCAGTTCTCGCGACGCAGCAAACTGCACATCCACCAGAAGCTGCGCTGTGGCCAGGACTTCTCC
GTGGACAGCATGCACGCGGACATCGTGGAGATCTACGAGCAGTGCCTGCCCATCTCGAGAAGCGTCTTCC
AGCACGCCTGCTACGGCATCACCAAGCCCAAGACCATGATGCGGAAGGGTCAGTTTGTGCCCATCGAGTG
CGACTGGCGCAGCGAGAGCTCCGTGAAGGTGCAGCACGGCCCGTGTGTCGTCATCAGCAACGCCCAGCAC
AATAGTCCTTTTAAATTTTAT
