>Addgene plasmid #39619 | KHBD00518 | addgene partial sequence | sequence record 51660 | M13Rev
AATAATGATTTTATTTTGACTGATAGTGACCTGTTCGTTGCAACAAATTGATAAGCAATGCTTTCTTATA
ATGCCAACTTTGTACAAGAAAGTTGGCAAATAAAATTTAAAAGGACTATTGTGCTGGGCGTTGCTGATGA
CGACACACGGGCCGTGCTGCACCTTCACGGAGCTCTCGCTGCGCCAGTCGCACTCGATGGGCACAAACTG
ACCCTTCCGCATCATGGTCTTGGGCTTGGTGATGCCGTAGCAGGCGTGCTGGAAGACGCTTCTCGAGATG
GGCAGGCACTGCTCGTAGATCTCCACGATGTCCGCGTGCATGCTGTCCACGGAGAAGTCCTGGCCACAGC
GCAGCTTCTGGTGGATGTGCAGTTTGCTGCGTCGCGAGAACTGGGTGCGACACCTCCGGCAGTGGAGGTC
CTTTAGCGGCGAGCTGGTCTGATCCCTTTCGATGGAATTGACGGGGGTGGAGAGCTCGTGGAGCCGCTGG
AATTGGCCCATGATATTGTTCAGGATGAGGAAGTTCTTGTTGGGCAGCTGCTGGAGGGTTTCGCTGATAT
GATAGGGCACCACATACAGCTCCTTGGTGGTCTTGCACTGCTGCAGTCCGTAGAGATTGACGCGCATGTT
GGGCGGGAAGTAGCCGTTGCACTCGCGGAAGTGCTTCAGGTAGGCGGAGCGCAGACTGGCAAGCTCTGCC
TCGCTGGTGGAGCAGCCGGTAGTGGCGGTCAGGCCCTCCTCCTCCTGAAGCTGCAGGGGTAGGGCGAAGA
CGGACGAGTCCGCTGACTGACCGTCCGCCTCCACCCTAATCCTCTTCACCTGTACTTTCAATCTGGTGAT
GCTGCACTCTGCCATGCCGTACTCGCTGCTGCAGT
