[The description below was written by a language model from this plasmid's Addgene catalogue record.]
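Description:
KHBD00518 is a Gateway entry clone built on the pDONR221 backbone, carrying the open reading frame of the Drosophila melanogaster gene CG7271 (FBgn0036791). The insert is recorded as 1281 bp in a backbone of about 2.5 kb once the donor cassette has been replaced. It is a high-copy plasmid propagated in standard E. coli cloning strains under kanamycin selection. No feature table accompanies the record, so individual elements such as the origin of replication and the recombination sites are not itemised. A clone made by Gateway recombination into a pDONR vector would normally carry the ORF flanked by attL sites, with M13 forward and reverse primer sites on either side for sequence verification, consistent with the sequencing primers listed.

The plasmid has no promoter driving the insert, so it is not an expression construct. It serves as a shuttle from which the coding sequence can be moved by LR recombination into any compatible destination vector that supplies its own promoter, tags and host-specific elements. The depositor notes that ORFs in this collection were cloned open-ended, without a stop codon, which permits in-frame C-terminal fusions as well as N-terminal ones, provided the destination vector supplies a stop codon. The clone belongs to a collection of Drosophila ORFs assembled for automated screening of protein–DNA interactions with fly regulatory elements. The record does not state which destination vectors or assay formats were used with this clone, nor the function of the CG7271 product.
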