Addgene plasmid #39619: KHBD00518
Depositing lab: Bart Deplancke. Depositing organization: Swiss Federal Institute of Technology (EPFL). Publication: Automated protein-DNA interaction screening of Drosophila regulatory elements. Korneel Hens, Jean-Daniel Feuz, Alina Isakova, Antonina Lagovitina, Andreas Massouras, Julien Bryois, Patrick Callaerts, Susan E. Celniker, Bart Deplancke. Nat Methods. 2011 Oct 30;8(12):1065-70. 10.1038/nmeth.1763 PubMed 22037703.
Backbone
  Vector backbone: pDONR221
  Backbone manufacturer: Invitrogen
  Backbone size w/o insert (bp): 2536
  Vector type: Gateway DONR vector
Growth in bacteria
  Bacterial resistance: Kanamycin, 50 μg/mL
  Growth temperature: 37°C
  Growth strain: DH5alpha
  Copy number: High Copy
Gene/Insert
  Gene/Insert name: CG7271 (alt name: FBgn0036791)
  Species: D. melanogaster (fly)
  Insert size (bp): 1281
  Entrez Gene: CG7271 (a.k.a. Dmel_CG7271, Dmel\CG7271)
  Promoter: none
  Cloning method: Gateway Cloning
  Sequencing primers: 5′ M13-F20; 3′ M13R
Terms and licenses: Academic/Nonprofit Terms; Industry Terms: Not Available to Industry
Depositor comments: Please note that the ORFs in this collection were cloned open-ended (without a stop codon).
How to cite: KHBD00518 was a gift from Bart Deplancke (Addgene plasmid # 39619 ; http://n2t.net/addgene:39619 ; RRID:Addgene_39619)
